Addgene plasmid #234172: pAIP4_1AKZ
Purpose: Heterologous protein expression of uracil-DNA glycosylase (UDG) in Escherichia coli
Depositing lab: Christopher Bahl. Depositing organization: AI Proteins. Publication: Facile, high-throughput protein purification enabled by high-efficiency protease elution. Cárcamo Noriega EN, Truebridge IS, Teets FD 3rd, Bowman JW 3rd, Rodriguez N, Howard TA, Bahl CD. Protein Sci. 2026 Sep;35(9):e70746. doi: 10.1002/pro.70746. PubMed 42555168.
Backbone
  Vector backbone: pET29b
  Backbone size w/o insert (bp): 5679
  Vector type: Bacterial Expression
Growth in bacteria
  Bacterial resistance: Kanamycin, 50 μg/mL
  Growth temperature: 37°C
  Growth strain: DH10B
  Copy number: High Copy
Gene/Insert
  Gene/Insert name: 1AKZ (alt names: UNG_HUMAN; Uracil-DNA glycosylase (UDG) (EC 3.2.2.27))
  Species: H. sapiens (human)
  Insert size (bp): 669
  Entrez Gene: UNG (a.k.a. DGU, HIGM4, HIGM5, UDG, UNG1, UNG15, UNG2)
  Promoter: T7
  Tag / fusion protein: 10x HisTag-Smt3 (N terminal on backbone)
  Cloning method: Golden Gate
  Sequencing primers: 5′ T7-promoter; 3′ T7-Term
Resource information
  A portion of this plasmid was derived from a plasmid made by: Synthetic DNA
Terms and licenses: Academic/Nonprofit Terms; Industry Terms
Depositor comments: 5' cloning site: BsaI (destroyed), 3' cloning site: BsaI (destroyed)
How to cite: pAIP4_1AKZ was a gift from Christopher Bahl (Addgene plasmid # 234172 ; http://n2t.net/addgene:234172 ; RRID:Addgene_234172)
