[The description below was written by a language model from this plasmid's Addgene catalogue record and pLannotate feature annotations shown in this document.]
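Description:
pAIP4_1AKZ is a bacterial expression plasmid built on a pET29b backbone for producing human uracil-DNA glycosylase (UNG/UDG) in Escherichia coli. The insert, named for the structure entry 1AKZ, is a 669 bp synthetic fragment that the annotation identifies as a partial UNG coding sequence, so it appears to encode a portion of the protein rather than the full-length enzyme. It was installed by Golden Gate assembly, with the flanking BsaI sites destroyed in the process. The plasmid is selected with kanamycin through the aph(3')-Ia gene and replicates from a ColE1/pMB1-type origin. The backbone also carries rop and the bom region, although the catalogue lists it as high copy. An f1 origin and short remnants annotated as tetracycline-resistance fragments are also present as backbone carry-over.

Expression follows the standard pET arrangement: a T7 promoter followed by a lac operator and the T7 gene 10 ribosome binding site, with lacI encoded on the plasmid. Transcription therefore depends on T7 RNA polymerase supplied by the host and is induced by IPTG. It ends at a T7 terminator. The open reading frame begins with an N-terminal polyhistidine tag (recorded as 10xHis) fused to yeast Smt3, the SUMO homologue, followed by UNG. The histidine tag allows capture on metal-affinity resin, and Smt3 commonly improves solubility and is recognised by the SUMO protease Ulp1, which can release the target protein. This fits the associated work on high-throughput purification by protease elution. The annotation also detects a His-tag fragment and a solubility-tag fragment between the insert and the terminator, but the record does not say whether these are translated as part of the product.
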