Features (pLannotate 1.2.2; 21 found; start..end, strand, type, name):
     19..36      +  CDS            9xHis (fragment): 9xHis affinity tag
     46..95      +  CDS            SET1 (fragment): solubility-enhancement tag derived from T7 phage gene 10B
    103..150     +  terminator     T7 terminator: transcription terminator for bacteriophage T7 RNA polymerase
    187..615     +  rep_origin     f1 ori (sequence partly withheld): f1 bacteriophage origin of replication; arrow indicates direction of (+) strand synthesis
    668..725     +  promoter       AmpR promoter (fragment): bla
    734..1549    -  CDS            KanR: aminoglycoside phosphotransferase; aph(3')-Ia; confers resistance to kanamycin in bacteria or G418 (Geneticin®) in eukaryotes
   1671..2259    +  rep_origin     ori: high-copy-number ColE1/pMB1/pBR322/pUC origin of replication
   2445..2584    -  misc_feature   bom: basis of mobility region from pBR322
   2686..2877    -  CDS            rop: Rop protein, which maintains plasmids at low copy number; rop
   2894..3274    +  CDS            YPB1_ECOLX: Protein predicted: Swiss-Prot protein existence level 4. From Escherichia coli.
   3346..3637    -  CDS            TcR (fragment): tetracycline efflux protein; tet; confers resistance to tetracycline
   3652..3673    -  protein_bind   CAP binding site: CAP binding activates transcription in the presence of cAMP. E. coli catabolite activator protein
   3686..4768    -  CDS            lacI: lac repressor; lacI; The lac repressor binds to the lac operator to inhibit transcription in E. coli. This inhibition can be relieved by adding lactose or isopropyl-β-D-thiogalactopyranoside (IPTG).
   4769..4846    -  promoter       lacI promoter: lacI
   4854..5133    -  CDS            TcR (fragment): tetracycline efflux protein; tet; confers resistance to tetracycline
   5159..5177    +  promoter       T7 promoter: promoter for bacteriophage T7 RNA polymerase
   5178..5202    +  protein_bind   lac operator: The lac repressor binds to the lac operator to inhibit transcription in E. coli. This inhibition can be relieved by adding lactose or isopropyl-β-D-thiogalactopyranoside (IPTG). lac repressor encoded by lacI
   5217..5239    +  RBS            RBS: efficient ribosome binding site from bacteriophage T7 gene 10 (Olins and Rangwala, 1989)
   5271..5290    +  CDS            7xHis (fragment): 6xHis affinity tag
   5298..5594    +  CDS            SMT3: SMT3_YEAST - Experimental evidence at protein level: Swiss-Prot protein existence level 1. Not known; suppressor of MIF2 mutations. From Saccharomyces cerevisiae (strain ATCC 204508 / S288c) (Baker's yeast).
   5607..6266    +  CDS            UNG (fragment): UNG_HUMAN - Also known as DGU, UNG1 Experimental evidence at protein level: Swiss-Prot protein existence level 1. Excises uracil residues from the DNA which can arise as a result of misincorporation of dUMP residues by DNA polymerase or due to deamination of cytosine. From Homo sapiens (Human).
>Addgene plasmid #234172 | pAIP4_1AKZ | addgene full sequence | sequence record 464329 | Addgene NGS Result
GGTTCGTAATGACTCGAGCACCACCACCACCACCACTGAGATCCGGCTGCTAACAAAGCCCGAAAGGAAG
CTGAGTTGGCTGCTGCCACCGCTGAGCAATAACTAGCATAACCCCTTGGGGCCTCTAAACGGGTCTTGAG
GGGTTTTTTGCTGAAAGGAGGAACTATATCCGGATTGGCGAATGGG
[124 nt withheld, positions 187-310]
C
[91 nt withheld, positions 312-402]
A
[49 nt withheld, positions 404-452]
CCTTTGACGTTGGAGTCCACGTTCTTT
[37 nt withheld, positions 480-516]
ACCCTATCTCGGTCTATTCTTTTGATTTATAAGGGATTTTGCCGATTTCGGCCTATTGGTTAAAAAATGA
GCTGATTTAACAAAAATTTAACGCGAATTTTAACAAAATATTAACGCTTACAATTTAGGTGGCACTTTTC
GGGGAAATGTGCGCGGAACCCCTATTTGTTTATTTTTCTAAATACATTCAAATATGTATCCGCTCATGAA
TTAATTCTTAGAAAAACTCATCGAGCATCAAATGAAACTGCAATTTATTCATATCAGGATTATCAATACC
ATATTTTTGAAAAAGCCGTTTCTGTAATGAAGGAGAAAACTCACCGAGGCAGTTCCATAGGATGGCAAGA
TCCTGGTATCGGTCTGCGATTCCGACTCGTCCAACATCAATACAACCTATTAATTTCCCCTCGTCAAAAA
TAAGGTTATCAAGTGAGAAATCACCATGAGTGACGACTGAATCCGGTGAGAATGGCAAAAGTTTATGCAT
TTCTTTCCAGACTTGTTCAACAGGCCAGCCATTACGCTCGTCATCAAAATCACTCGCATCAACCAAACCG
TTATTCATTCGTGATTGCGCCTGAGCGAGACGAAATACGCGATCGCTGTTAAAAGGACAATTACAAACAG
GAATCGAATGCAACCGGCGCAGGAACACTGCCAGCGCATCAACAATATTTTCACCTGAATCAGGATATTC
TTCTAATACCTGGAATGCTGTTTTCCCGGGGATCGCAGTGGTGAGTAACCATGCATCATCAGGAGTACGG
ATAAAATGCTTGATGGTCGGAAGAGGCATAAATTCCGTCAGCCAGTTTAGTCTGACCATCTCATCTGTAA
CATCATTGGCAACGCTACCTTTGCCATGTTTCAGAAACAACTCTGGCGCATCGGGCTTCCCATACAATCG
ATAGATTGTCGCACCTGATTGCCCGACATTATCGCGAGCCCATTTATACCCATATAAATCAGCATCCATG
TTGGAATTTAATCGCGGCCTAGAGCAAGACGTTTCCCGTTGAATATGGCTCATAACACCCCTTGTATTAC
TGTTTATGTAAGCAGACAGTTTTATTGTTCATGACCAAAATCCCTTAACGTGAGTTTTCGTTCCACTGAG
CGTCAGACCCCGTAGAAAAGATCAAAGGATCTTCTTGAGATCCTTTTTTTCTGCGCGTAATCTGCTGCTT
GCAAACAAAAAAACCACCGCTACCAGCGGTGGTTTGTTTGCCGGATCAAGAGCTACCAACTCTTTTTCCG
AAGGTAACTGGCTTCAGCAGAGCGCAGATACCAAATACTGTCCTTCTAGTGTAGCCGTAGTTAGGCCACC
ACTTCAAGAACTCTGTAGCACCGCCTACATACCTCGCTCTGCTAATCCTGTTACCAGTGGCTGCTGCCAG
TGGCGATAAGTCGTGTCTTACCGGGTTGGACTCAAGACGATAGTTACCGGATAAGGCGCAGCGGTCGGGC
TGAACGGGGGGTTCGTGCACACAGCCCAGCTTGGAGCGAACGACCTACACCGAACTGAGATACCTACAGC
GTGAGCTATGAGAAAGCGCCACGCTTCCCGAAGGGAGAAAGGCGGACAGGTATCCGGTAAGCGGCAGGGT
CGGAACAGGAGAGCGCACGAGGGAGCTTCCAGGGGGAAACGCCTGGTATCTTTATAGTCCTGTCGGGTTT
CGCCACCTCTGACTTGAGCGTCGATTTTTGTGATGCTCGTCAGGGGGGCGGAGCCTATGGAAAAACGCCA
GCAACGCGGCCTTTTTACGGTTCCTGGCCTTTTGCTGGCCTTTTGCTCACATGTTCTTTCCTGCGTTATC
CCCTGATTCTGTGGATAACCGTATTACCGCCTTTGAGTGAGCTGATACCGCTCGCCGCAGCCGAACGACC
GAGCGCAGCGAGTCAGTGAGCGAGGAAGCGGAAGAGCGCCTGATGCGGTATTTTCTCCTTACGCATCTGT
GCGGTATTTCACACCGCAATGGTGCACTCTCAGTACAATCTGCTCTGATGCCGCATAGTTAAGCCAGTAT
ACACTCCGCTATCGCTACGTGACTGGGTCATGGCTGCGCCCCGACACCCGCCAACACCCGCTGACGCGCC
CTGACGGGCTTGTCTGCTCCCGGCATCCGCTTACAGACAAGCTGTGACCGTCTCCGGGAGCTGCATGTGT
CAGAGGTTTTCACCGTCATCACCGAAACGCGCGAGGCAGCTGCGGTAAAGCTCATCAGCGTGGTCGTGAA
GCGATTCACAGATGTCTGCCTGTTCATCCGCGTCCAGCTCGTTGAGTTTCTCCAGAAGCGTTAATGTCTG
GCTTCTGATAAAGCGGGCCATGTTAAGGGCGGTTTTTTCCTGTTTGGTCACTGATGCCTCCGTGTAAGGG
GGATTTCTGTTCATGGGGGTAATGATACCGATGAAACGAGAGAGGATGCTCACGATACGGGTTACTGATG
ATGAACATGCCCGGTTACTGGAACGTTGTGAGGGTAAACAACTGGCGGTATGGATGCGGCGGGACCAGAG
AAAAATCACTCAGGGTCAATGCCAGCGCTTCGTTAATACAGATGTAGGTGTTCCACAGGGTAGCCAGCAG
CATCCTGCGATGCAGATCCGGAACATAATGGTGCAGGGCGCTGACTTCCGCGTTTCCAGACTTTACGAAA
CACGGAAACCGAAGACCATTCATGTTGTTGCTCAGGTCGCAGACGTTTTGCAGCAGCAGTCGCTTCACGT
TCGCTCGCGTATCGGTGATTCATTCTGCTAACCAGTAAGGCAACCCCGCCAGCCTAGCCGGGTCCTCAAC
GACAGGAGCACGATCATGCGCACCCGTGGGGCCGCCATGCCGGCGATAATGGCCTGCTTCTCGCCGAAAC
GTTTGGTGGCGGGACCAGTGACGAAGGCTTGAGCGAGGGCGTGCAAGATTCCGAATACCGCAAGCGACAG
GCCGATCATCGTCGCGCTCCAGCGAAAGCGGTCCTCGCCGAAAATGACCCAGAGCGCTGCCGGCACCTGT
CCTACGAGTTGCATGATAAAGAAGACAGTCATAAGTGCGGCGACGATAGTCATGCCCCGCGCCCACCGGA
AGGAGCTGACTGGGTTGAAGGCTCTCAAGGGCATCGGTCGAGATCCCGGTGCCTAATGAGTGAGCTAACT
TACATTAATTGCGTTGCGCTCACTGCCCGCTTTCCAGTCGGGAAACCTGTCGTGCCAGCTGCATTAATGA
ATCGGCCAACGCGCGGGGAGAGGCGGTTTGCGTATTGGGCGCCAGGGTGGTTTTTCTTTTCACCAGTGAG
ACGGGCAACAGCTGATTGCCCTTCACCGCCTGGCCCTGAGAGAGTTGCAGCAAGCGGTCCACGCTGGTTT
GCCCCAGCAGGCGAAAATCCTGTTTGATGGTGGTTAACGGCGGGATATAACATGAGCTGTCTTCGGTATC
GTCGTATCCCACTACCGAGATGTCCGCACCAACGCGCAGCCCGGACTCGGTAATGGCGCGCATTGCGCCC
AGCGCCATCTGATCGTTGGCAACCAGCATCGCAGTGGGAACGATGCCCTCATTCAGCATTTGCATGGTTT
GTTGAAAACCGGACATGGCACTCCAGTCGCCTTCCCGTTCCGCTATCGGCTGAATTTGATTGCGAGTGAG
ATATTTATGCCAGCCAGCCAGACGCAGACGCGCCGAGACAGAACTTAATGGGCCCGCTAACAGCGCGATT
TGCTGGTGACCCAATGCGACCAGATGCTCCACGCCCAGTCGCGTACCGTCTTCATGGGAGAAAATAATAC
TGTTGATGGGTGTCTGGTCAGAGACATCAAGAAATAACGCCGGAACATTAGTGCAGGCAGCTTCCACAGC
AATGGCATCCTGGTCATCCAGCGGATAGTTAATGATCAGCCCACTGACGCGTTGCGCGAGAAGATTGTGC
ACCGCCGCTTTACAGGCTTCGACGCCGCTTCGTTCTACCATCGACACCACCACGCTGGCACCCAGTTGAT
CGGCGCGAGATTTAATCGCCGCGACAATTTGCGACGGCGCGTGCAGGGCCAGACTGGAGGTGGCAACGCC
AATCAGCAACGACTGTTTGCCCGCCAGTTGTTGTGCCACGCGGTTGGGAATGTAATTCAGCTCCGCCATC
GCCGCTTCCACTTTTTCCCGCGTTTTCGCAGAAACGTGGCTGGCCTGGTTCACCACGCGGGAAACGGTCT
GATAAGAGACACCGGCATACTCTGCGACATCGTATAACGTTACTGGTTTCACATTCACCACCCTGAATTG
ACTCTCTTCCGGGCGCTATCATGCCATACCGCGAAAGGTTTTGCGCCATTCGATGGTGTCCGGGATCTCG
ACGCTCTCCCTTATGCGACTCCTGCATTAGGAAGCAGCCCAGTAGTAGGTTGAGGCCGTTGAGCACCGCC
GCCGCAAGGAATGGTGCATGCAAGGAGATGGCGCCCAACAGTCCCCCGGCCACGGGGCCTGCCACCATAC
CCACGCCGAAACAAGCGCTCATGAGCCCGAAGTGGCGAGCCCGATCTTCCCCATCGGTGATGTCGGCGAT
ATAGGCGCCAGCAACCGCACCTGTGGCGCCGGTGATGCCGGCCACGATGCGTCCGGCGTAGAGGATCGAG
ATCGATCTCGATCCCGCGAAATTAATACGACTCACTATAGGGGAATTGTGAGCGGATAACAATTCCCCTC
TAGAAATAATTTTGTTTAACTTTAAGAAGGAGATATACATATGATGGCGAAGATTCATCACCATCATCAC
CATCACCATCACCACGGTAGCCTGCAAGATTCGGAAGTCAACCAAGAAGCAAAGCCGGAAGTCAAGCCGG
AAGTGAAACCGGAAACCCATATTAACCTGAAAGTTAGTGACGGCAGCTCTGAAATTTTCTTTAAGATCAA
AAAGACCACGCCGCTGCGTCGCCTGATGGAAGCGTTTGCCAAACGTCAGGGCAAGGAAATGGATAGCCTG
CGTTTCCTGTATGACGGTATTCGCATCCAGGCAGATCAAGCGCCGGAAGACCTGGACATGGAAGACAACG
ACATCATTGAAGCCCACCGTGAACAGATTGGCGGCTCTGGAATGGAATTTTTCGGCGAATCTTGGAAAAA
ACACCTCTCTGGTGAATTCGGTAAACCGTACTTCATCAAACTGATGGGTTTCGTTGCGGAAGAACGTAAA
CACTACACCGTTTACCCACCTCCGCACCAGGTTTTCACCTGGACCCAGATGTGCGACATCAAAGACGTCA
AGGTTGTTATCCTGGGTCAGGACCCGTATCATGGCCCAAATCAAGCGCACGGCCTGTGCTTCTCTGTTCA
GCGTCCAGTGCCACCGCCTCCATCTCTGGAAAACATCTACAAGGAACTGTCTACCGACATCGAAGACTTC
GTTCACCCTGGTCACGGTGATCTGAGCGGCTGGGCGAAACAGGGTGTTCTGCTGCTGAACGCGGTTCTCA
CCGTTCGTGCGCATCAGGCGAACTCTCACAAAGAGCGTGGTTGGGAACAGTTCACCGATGCGGTTGTTTC
TTGGCTGAACCAGAACTCTAATGGTCTGGTTTTCCTGCTGTGGGGTTCTTACGCGCAGAAAAAAGGTTCT
GCCATCGATCGTAAACGTCACCACGTTCTCCAGACTGCGCACCCGTCTCCGCTGAGCGTATACCGTGGTT
TCTTCGGCTGCCGTCACTTTTCTAAAACCAACGAACTGCTCCAGAAATCTGGTAAAAAACCGATCGACTG
GAAAGAACTG
